>Addgene plasmid #196093 | CAGGS-safb∆rrm-NLS-3XFLAG-V5 | addgene full sequence | sequence record 386935 | Addgene NGS Result
ACTCTTCCTTTTTCAATATTATTGAAGCATTTATCAGGGTTATTGTCTCATGAGCGGATACATATTTGAA
TGTATTTAGAAAAATAAACAAATAGGGGTTCCGCGCACATTTCCCCGAAAAGTGCCACCTAAATTGTAAG
CGTTAATATTTTGTTAAAATTCGCGTTAAATTTTTGTTAAATCAGCTCATTTTTTAACCAATAGGCCGAA
ATCGGCAAAATCCCTTATAAATCAAAAGAATAGACCGAGATAGGGT
[37 nt withheld, positions 257-293]
AAAGAACGTGGACTCCAACGTCAAAGG
[49 nt withheld, positions 321-369]
T
[91 nt withheld, positions 371-461]
G
[124 nt withheld, positions 463-586]
CCCATTCGCCATTCAGGCTGCGCAACTGTTGGGAAGGGCGATCGGTGCGGGCCTCTTCGCTATTACGCCA
GCTGGCGAAAGGGGGATGTGCTGCAAGGCGATTAAGTTGGGTAACGCCAGGGTTTTCCCAGTCACGACGT
TGTAAAACGACGGCCAGTGAGCGCGCCTCGTTCATTCACGTTTTTGAACCCGTGGAGGACGGGCAGACTC
GCGGTGCAAATGTGTTTTACAGCGTGATGGAGCAGATGAAGATGCTCGACACGCTGCAGAACACGCAGCT
AGATTAACCCTAGAAAGATAATCATATTGTGACGTACGTTAAAGATAATCATGTGTAAAATTGACGCATG
TGTTTTATCGGTCTGTATATCGAGGTTTATTTATTAATTTGAATAGATATTAAGTTTTATTATATTTACA
CTTACATACTAATAATAAATTCAACAAACAATTTATTTATGTTTATTTATTTATTAAAAAAAACAAAAAC
TCAAAATTTCTTCTATAAAGTAACAAAACTTTTATGAGGGACAGCCCCCCCCCAAAGCCCCCAGGGATGT
AATTACGTCCCTCCCCCGCTAGGGGGCAGCAGCGAGCCGCCCGGGGCTCCGCTCCGGTCCGGCGCTCCCC
CCGCATCCCCGAGCCGGCAGCGTGCGGGGACAGCCCGGGCACGGGGAAGGTGGCACGGGATCGCTTTCCT
CTGAACGCTTCTCGCTGCTCTTTGAGCCTGCAGACACCTGGGGGGATACGGGGAAAAGGCCTCCACGGCC
AGACTAGTGGATCCATTGATTATTGACTAGTTATTAATAGTAATCAATTACGGGGTCATTAGTTCATAGC
CCATATATGGAGTTCCGCGTTACATAACTTACGGTAAATGGCCCGCCTGGCTGACCGCCCAACGACCCCC
GCCCATTGACGTCAATAATGACGTATGTTCCCATAGTAACGCCAATAGGGACTTTCCATTGACGTCAATG
GGTGGAGTATTTACGGTAAACTGCCCACTTGGCAGTACATCAAGTGTATCATATGCCAAGTACGCCCCCT
ATTGACGTCAATGACGGTAAATGGCCCGCCTGGCATTATGCCCAGTACATGACCTTATGGGACTTTCCTA
CTTGGCAGTACATCTACGTATTAGTCATCGCTATTACCATGGTCGAGGTGAGCCCCACGTTCTGCTTCAC
TCTCCCCATCTCCCCCCCCTCCCCACCCCCAATTTTGTATTTATTTATTTTTTAATTATTTTGTGCAGCG
RKGGGGGSGGGGGGGGGGGGGGGGCGSGCGCSGGGSGGGGGGGGGCGGGGCGAGGGGCGGGGCGGGGCGA
GGCGGAGAGGTGCGGCGGCAGCCAATCAGAGCGGCGCGCTCCGAAAGTTTCCTTTTATGGCGAGGCGGCG
GCGGCGGCGGCCCTATAAAAAGCGAAGCGCGCGGCGGGCGGGAGTCGCTGCGCGCTGCCTTCGCCCCGTG
CCCCGCTCCGCCGCCGCCTCGCGCCGCCCGCCCCGGCTCTGACTGACCGCGTTACTCCCACAGGTGAGCG
GGCGGGACGGCCCTTCTCCTCCGGGCTGTAATTAGCGCTTGGTTTAATGACGGCTTGTTTCTTTTCTGTG
GCTGCGTGAAAGCCTTGAGGGGCTCCGGGAGGGCCCTTTGTGCGGGGGGAGCGGCTCGGGGGGTGCGTGC
GTGTGTGTGTGCGTGGGGAGCGCCGCGTGCGGCTCCGCGCTGCCCGGCGGCTGTGAGCGCTGCGGGCGCG
GCGCGGGGCTTTGTGCGCTCCGCAGTGTGCGCGAGGGGAGCGCGGCCGGGGGCGGTGCCCCGCGGTGCGG
GGGGGGCTGCGAGGGGAACAAAGGCTGCGTGCGGGGTGTGTGCGTGGGGGGGTGAGCAGGGGGTGTGGGC
GCGTCGGTCGGGCTGCAACCCCCCCTGCACCCCCCTCCCCGAGTTGCTGAGCACGGCCCGGCTTCGGGTG
CGGGGCTCCGTACGGGGCGTGGCGCGGGGCTCGCCGTGCCGGGCGGGGGGTGGCGGCAGGTGGGGGTGCC
GGGCGGGGCGGGGCCGCCTCGGGCCGGGGRGGGCTCGGGGGRGGGGCGCGGCGGCCCCCGGAGCGCCGGC
GGCTGTCGAGGCGCGGCGAGCCGCAGCCATTGCCTTTTATGGTAATCGTGCGAGAGGGCGCAGGGACTTC
CTTTGTCCCAAATCTGTGCGGAGCCGAAATCTGGGAGGCGCCGCCGCACCCCCTCTAGCGGGCGCGGGGC
GAAGCGGTGCGGCGCCGGCAGGAAGGAAATGGGCGGGGAGGGCCTTCGTGCGTCGCCGCGCCGCCGTCCC
CTTCTCCCTCTCCAGCCTCGGGGCTGTCCGCGGGGGGACGGCTGCCTTCGGGGGGGACGGGGCAGGGCGG
GGTTCGGCTTCTGGCGTGTGACCGGCGGCTCTAGAGCCTCTGCTAACCATGTTCATGCCTTCTTCTTTTT
CCTACAGCTCCTGGGCAACGTGCTGGTTATTGTGCTGTCTCATCATTTTGGCAAACCTAGGATCGGTACT
GTTGGTAAAGCCACCATGGCGGAGACTCTGTCGGGTTTAGGAGACGCGAGTGCGGCGGGCGCGGCGGCCG
TGAGCTCCGCGGCGTCAGAGACCGGGACGCGGCGGCTCAGCGACCTGCGGGTGATCGACCTGCGGGCGGA
GCTGAAGAAGCGGAACCTCGACTCGAGCGGCAACAAGAGCGTGCTGATGGAGCGGCTGAAGAAGGCCATT
GAAGATGAAGGTGGGAATCCTGATGAAATTGAAGTCACCTCAGAATGCAACAAGAAGATGCCTAAGAGGC
CCAGCAAAGGGAGGAAACCAGAAGACGAGGGTGTGGAGGACAACGGGCTCGAGGAGAATTCTGGGGATGG
GCAGGAGGATGTGGAGACCAGCCTGGAGAACCTGCAAGACATGGATATGATGGACATCAGTGTGCTGGAT
GAGGCTGACATTGACAATGGCAGCGTGGCAGACTGTGTGGAGGAAGAGGAGGAGGCCACACTCCCTGAGG
GCCTAGCAGACAGCACTGAACTGGTAGAAGGAGATTTGAAAGGGCTCCCAGAACAGCTGCAGGAGCATGC
TATAGATGACAAGGACACCGTTAACAATGTAGATACGTCATCATCTGACTTCACCATGCTGCAGGAGATG
GAAGAGGCATCTTTGGAGCCAGAAAATGAGAAAATACTCGACATTTTGGGGGAAACTTGTAAATCTGAGC
CAGTAAAAGAAGAAGGTTCGGAGCTGGAGCAGCCCTTTGCCCAGGCCACGAGTAGCGTGGGGCCAGACAG
GAAGCTGGCGGAGGAAGAGGACCTATTTGAGAGCTGCGGCCACCCGGAAGAGGAAGAGGAAGAGGAGGAA
GAAGATCAGGAAGAGGAGCAGGAGGAGGAGGGAGATTTAGCTTTGGCCAGCAGCAGCAAGTCTGAGTCTC
CAAGCACTCGGTGTCAGTGGAGCGAGGCAGATGCCCCGTTAGCAGTAGTGAAAAGGGAGCCGGCAGATGC
GCCTGGCGGAGGCACTGGGATGGACCGCGAGCCTGTAGGGCTAGAGGAGCCAGTTGAACAGAGTAGCACG
GCTGCCCAGCTCCCGGAGGCCACCAGCCAGGAGCTGGTGCGAGCGCCCACGGCAGCCCTGAGCCCTGAGC
CCCAAGATAGCAAAGAAGACGTGAAGAAGTTTGCTTTTGACGCTTGTAATGACGTCCCTGCGCCTCCTAA
AGAGTCCTCAGCCAGTGAGGGCGCTGATCAGAAAATGAGTTCTGTGGAGGAGGACTCGGATACAAAAAGG
CTTTCCCGAGAAGAGAAGGGTCGCAGCAGCTGTGGTGAGCCCACTGGCAAAAGAGTGCCTGACAGGCGAG
ATGGGGACAGCAAGAAGGAGAAGGCCAGCACCAGTGACAGATCTGCAAACCTTAAGAGGGAGGAGAAAGG
TGAGAGAAAAGACGATGCCAAGAAGACAGATGATGGGAGCACAGAGAAGAGCAAAGACGCAGATGACCAG
AAACCTGGGCCTTCAGAGCGCTCGCGAACGACCAAGTCAGGAAGCCGTGGCACTGAGCGCACTGTGGTGA
TGGACAAGTCCAAAGGTGTGCCTGTCATCAGTGTGAAAACATCTGGGTCTAAAGAGAGAGCCTCCAAAAG
TCAGGACCGGAAGTCAGCCAGCCGGGAGAAGCGGTCTGTTGTGTCCTTTGACAAAGTTAAAGAGTCTCGA
AAGTCCAGAGACTCAGAGTCTCGGAGGGAACGGGAGCGCAGTGAGCGGGAGCAGAGGCTGCAGGCCCAGT
GGGAGCGGGAGGAGCGAGAGCGGCTGGAGATTGCTCGTGAGCGCTTGGCATTCCACCGCCATCGGCTAGA
GCGTGAACGCATGGAGCGGGAGCGGCTGGAGCGGGAGCGGATGCATGTAGAACAGGAGCGGAGGCGTGAG
CAAGAGCGCATTCACCGAGAGCGAGAGGAGCTTCGGCGTCAGCAGGAGCTGCGCTATGAACAGGAGCGCC
GGCCTGCTGTGCGCAGGCCCTATGAAGTGGATGGCCGGCGAGATGATGCCTATTGGCCAGAAGCTAAACG
GGCTGCTCTGGATGACCGTTACCACTCAGACTTCAGCCGCCAGGACCGCTTTCACGACTTCGACCACAGA
GACAGAGGCCGTTATCCCAACCATTCTGTGGATAGGAGAGAAGGTTCACGGTCGATGATGGGAGACAGAG
AAGGACAGCATTACCCTGAACGCCATGGAGGACCTGAACGCCATGGCCGGGACTCTCGAGATGGCTGGGG
CTATGGTTCGAACAAGAGATTGAGTGAAGGCCGGGGGCTGCCCCCTCCTCCCAGGCGTGACTGGGGGGAG
CATGGCCGGCGACTTGAAGATGACCGGGCATGGCAGGGCACGGCTGATGGAGGCATGATGGAGCGTGATC
ATAAGAGGTGGCAAGGTGGTGAGAGGAGCATGTCTGGCCACTCGGGGCCTGGTCACATGATGAACCGTGG
TGGCATGTCAGGGCGAGGCAGTTTTGCCCCAGGAGGAGCTTCTCGTGGCCATGTGATCCCACGTGGAGGG
ATGCAGGCAGGCTTTGGAGGACAGAGCCGGGGAAGCAGACCCAGTGATGCCCGCTTCACCCGCCGCTATG
GCCCTGGTACCGCGGCCGCTCCCAAGAAGAAGAGGAAAGTCTCGAGCGATTACAAAGACCATGACGGTGA
TTATAAAGATCATGACATCGACTACAAGGATGACGATGACAAGGGCTCGGGCTCGACCTCGGGTAAGCCT
ATCCCTAACCCTCTCCTCGGTCTCGATTCTACATGAAATCTAGAGTCGACAATGCGTTTCGACTGTGCCT
TCTAGTTGCCAGCCATCTGTTGTTTGCCCCTCCCCCGTGCCTTCCTTGACCCTGGAAGGTGCCACTCCCA
CTGTCCTTTCCTAATAAAATGAGGAAATTGCATCGCATTGTCTGAGTAGGTGTCATTCTATTCTGGGGGG
TGGGGTGGGGCAGGACAGCAAGGGGGAGGATTGGGAAGACAATAGCAGGCATGCTGGGGATGCGGTGGGC
TCTATGGAAACACGCGGCGACGCGTTCGACCGAATAAAACCTGTGACGGAAGATCACTTCGCAGAATAAA
TAAATCCTGGTGTCCCTGTTGATACCGGGAAGCCCTGGGCCAACTTTTGGCGAAAATGAGACGTTGATCG
GCACGTAAGAGGTTCCAACTTTCACCATAATGAAATAAGATCACTACCGGGCGTATTTTTTGAGTTGTCG
AGATTTTCAGGAGCTAAAGATCTGGAAGCTAAGGATCTGCGATCGCTCCGGTGCCCGTCAGTGGGCAGAG
CGCACATCGCCCACAGTCCCCGAGAAGTTGGGGGGAGGGGTCGGCAATTGAACGGGTGCCTAGAGAAGGT
GGCGCGGGGTAAACTGGGAAAGTGATGTCGTGTACTGGCTCCGCCTTTTTCCCGAGGGTGGGGGAGAACC
GTATATAAGTGCAGTAGTCGCCGTGAACGTTCTTTTTCGCAACGGGTTTGCCGCCAGAACACAGCTGAAG
CTTCGAGGGGCTCGCATCTCTCCTTCACGCGCCCGCCGCCCTACCTGAGGCCGCCATCCACGCCGGTTGA
GTCGCGTTCTGCCGCCTCCCGCCTGTGGTGCCTCCTGAACTGCGTCCGCCGTCTAGGTAAGTTTAAAGCT
CAGGTCGAGACCGGGCCTTTGTCCGGCGCTCCCTTGGAGCCTACCTAGACTCAGCCGGCTCTCCACGCTT
TGCCTGACCCTGCTTGCTCAACTCTACGTCTTTGTTTCGTTTTCTGTTCTGCGCCGTTACAGATCCAAGC
TGTGACCGGCGCCTACAAGCTGCTAGCCACCATGAAAAAGCCTGAACTCACCGCGACGTCTGTCGAGAAG
TTTCTGATCGAAAAGTTCGACAGCGTCTCCGACCTGATGCAGCTCTCGGAGGGCGAAGAATCTCGTGCTT
TCAGCTTCGATGTAGGAGGGCGTGGATATGTCCTGCGGGTAAATAGCTGCGCCGATGGTTTCTACAAAGA
TCGTTATGTTTATCGGCACTTTGCATCGGCCGCGCTCCCGATTCCGGAAGTGCTTGACATTGGGGAGTTC
AGCGAGAGCCTGACCTATTGCATCTCCCGCCGTGCACAGGGTGTCACGTTGCAAGACCTGCCTGAAACCG
AACTGCCCGCTGTTCTGCAGCCGGTCGCGGAGGCCATGGATGCGATCGCTGCGGCCGATCTTAGCCAGAC
GAGCGGGTTCGGCCCATTCGGACCGCAAGGAATCGGTCAATACACTACATGGCGTGATTTCATATGCGCG
ATTGCTGATCCCCATGTGTATCACTGGCAAACTGTGATGGACGACACCGTCAGTGCGTCCGTCGCGCAGG
CTCTCGATGAGCTGATGCTTTGGGCCGAGGACTGCCCCGAAGTCCGGCACCTCGTGCACGCGGATTTCGG
CTCCAACAATGTCCTGACGGACAATGGCCGCATAACAGCGGTCATTGACTGGAGCGAGGCGATGTTCGGG
GATTCCCAATACGAGGTCGCCAACATCTTCTTCTGGAGGCCGTGGTTGGCTTGTATGGAGCAGCAGACGC
GCTACTTCGAGCGGAGGCATCCGGAGCTTGCAGGATCGCCGCGGCTCCGGGCGTATATGCTCCGCATTGG
TCTTGACCAACTCTATCAGAGCTTGGTTGACGGCAATTTCGATGATGCAGCTTGGGCGCAGGGTCGATGC
GACGCAATCGTCCGATCCGGAGCCGGGACTGTCGGGCGTACACAAATCGCCCGCAGAAGCGCGGCCGTCT
GGACCGATGGCTGTGTAGAAGTACTCGCCGATAGTGGAAACCGACGCCCCAGCACTCGTCCGAGGGCAAA
GGAATAGTTTTACGTATTGAGTATTTAACTAACTAAACTTGTTTATTGCAGCTTATAATGGTTACAAATA
AAGCAATAGCATCACAAATTTCACAAATAAAGCATTTTTTTCACTGCATTCTAGTTGTGGTTTGTCCAAA
CTCATCAATGTATCTTATCATGTCTGGAATTGACTCAAATGATGTCAATTAGTCTATCAGAAGCTCATCT
GGTCTCCCTTCCGGGGGACAAGACATCCCTGTTTAATATTTAAACAGCAGTGTTCCCAAACTGGGTTCTT
ATATCCCTTGCTCTGGTCAACCAGGTTGCAGGGTTTCCTGTCCTCACAGGAACGAAGTCCCTAAAGAAAC
AGTGGCAGCCAGGTTTAGCCCCGGAATTGACTGGATTCCTTTTTTAGGGCCCATTGGTATGGCTTTTTCC
CCGTATCCCCCCAGGTGTCTGCAGGCTCAAAGAGCAGCGAGAAGCGTTCAGAGGAAAGCGATCCCGTGCC
ACCTTCCCCGTGCCCGGGCTGTCCCCGCACGCTGCCGGCTCGGGGATGCGGGGGGAGCGCCGGACCGGAG
CGGAGCCCCGGGCGGCTCGCTGCTGCCCCCTAGCGGGGGAGGGACGTAATTACATCCCTGGGGGCTTTGG
GGGGGGGCTGTCCCTGATATCTATAACAAGAAAATATATATATAATAAGTTATCACGTAAGTAGAACATG
AAATAACAATATAATTATCGTATGAGTTAAATCTTAAAAGTCACGTAAAAGATAATCATGCGTCATTTTG
ACTCACGCGGTCGTTATAGTTCAAAATCAGTGACACTTACCGCATTGACAAGCACGCCTCACGGGAGCTC
CAAGCGGCGACTGAGATGTCCTAAATGCACAGCGACGGATTCGCGCTATTTAGAAAGAGAGAGCAATATT
TCAAGAATGCATGCGTCAATTTTACGCAGACTATCTTTCTAGGGTTAATCTAGCTGCATCAGGATCATAT
CGTCGGGTCTTTTTTCCGGCTCAGTCATCGCCCAAGCTGGCGCTATCTGGGCATCGGGGAGGAAGAAGCC
CGTGCCTTTTCCCGCGAGGTTGAAGCGGCATGGAAAGAGTTTGCCGAGGATGACTGCTGCTGCATTGACG
TTGAGCGAAAACGCACGTTTACCATGATGATTCGGGAAGGTGTGGCCATGCACGCCTTTAACGGTGAACT
GTTCGTTCAGGCCACCTGGGATACCAGTTCGTCGCGGCTTTTCCGGACACAGTTCCGGATGGTCAGCCCG
AAGCGCATCAGCAACCCGAACAATACCGGCGACAGCCGGAACTGCCGTGCCGGTGTGCAGATTAATGACA
GCGGTGCGGCGCTGGGATATTACGTCAGCGAGGACGGGTATCCTGGCTGGATGCCGCAGAAATGGACATG
GATACCCCGTGAGTTACCCGGCGGGCGCGCTTGGCGTAATCATGGTCATAGCTGTTTCCTGTGTGAAATT
GTTATCCGCTCACAATTCCACACAACATACGAGCCGGAAGCATAAAGTGTAAAGCCTGGGGTGCCTAATG
AGTGAGCTAACTCACATTAATTGCGTTGCGCTCACTGCCCGCTTTCCAGTCGGGAAACCTGTCGTGCCAG
CTGCATTAATGAATCGGCCAACGCGCGGGGAGAGGCGGTTTGCGTATTGGGCGCTCTTCCGCTTCCTCGC
TCACTGACTCGCTGCGCTCGGTCGTTCGGCTGCGGCGAGCGGTATCAGCTCACTCAAAGGCGGTAATACG
GTTATCCACAGAATCAGGGGATAACGCAGGAAAGAACATGTGAGCAAAAGGCCAGCAAAAGGCCAGGAAC
CGTAAAAAGGCCGCGTTGCTGGCGTTTTTCCATAGGCTCCGCCCCCCTGACGAGCATCACAAAAATCGAC
GCTCAAGTCAGAGGTGGCGAAACCCGACAGGACTATAAAGATACCAGGCGTTTCCCCCTGGAAGCTCCCT
CGTGCGCTCTCCTGTTCCGACCCTGCCGCTTACCGGATACCTGTCCGCCTTTCTCCCTTCGGGAAGCGTG
GCGCTTTCTCATAGCTCACGCTGTAGGTATCTCAGTTCGGTGTAGGTCGTTCGCTCCAAGCTGGGCTGTG
TGCACGAACCCCCCGTTCAGCCCGACCGCTGCGCCTTATCCGGTAACTATCGTCTTGAGTCCAACCCGGT
AAGACACGACTTATCGCCACTGGCAGCAGCCACTGGTAACAGGATTAGCAGAGCGAGGTATGTAGGCGGT
GCTACAGAGTTCTTGAAGTGGTGGCCTAACTACGGCTACACTAGAAGAACAGTATTTGGTATCTGCGCTC
TGCTGAAGCCAGTTACCTTCGGAAAAAGAGTTGGTAGCTCTTGATCCGGCAAACAAACCACCGCTGGTAG
CGGTGGTTTTTTTGTTTGCAAGCAGCAGATTACGCGCAGAAAAAAAGGATCTCAAGAAGATCCTTTGATC
TTTTCTACGGGGTCTGACGCTCAGTGGAACGAAAACTCACGTTAAGGGATTTTGGTCATGAGATTATCAA
AAAGGATCTTCACCTAGATCCTTTTAAATTAAAAATGAAGTTTTAAATCAATCTAAAGTATATATGAGTA
AACTTGGTCTGACAGTTACCAATGCTTAATCAGTGAGGCACCTATCTCAGCGATCTGTCTATTTCGTTCA
TCCATAGTTGCCTGACTCCCCGTCGTGTAGATAACTACGATACGGGAGGGCTTACCATCTGGCCCCAGTG
CTGCAATGATACCGCGAGACCCACGCTCACCGGCTCCAGATTTATCAGCAATAAACCAGCCAGCCGGAAG
GGCCGAGCGCAGAAGTGGTCCTGCAACTTTATCCGCCTCCATCCAGTCTATTAATTGTTGCCGGGAAGCT
AGAGTAAGTAGTTCGCCAGTTAATAGTTTGCGCAACGTTGTTGCCATTGCTACAGGCATCGTGGTGTCAC
GCTCGTCGTTTGGTATGGCTTCATTCAGCTCCGGTTCCCAACGATCAAGGCGAGTTACATGATCCCCCAT
GTTGTGCAAAAAAGCGGTTAGCTCCTTCGGTCCTCCGATCGTTGTCAGAAGTAAGTTGGCCGCAGTGTTA
TCACTCATGGTTATGGCAGCACTGCATAATTCTCTTACTGTCATGCCATCCGTAAGATGCTTTTCTGTGA
CTGGTGAGTACTCAACCAAGTCATTCTGAGAATAGTGTATGCGGCGACCGAGTTGCTCTTGCCCGGCGTC
AATACGGGATAATACCGCGCCACATAGCAGAACTTTAAAAGTGCTCATCATTGGAAAACGTTCTTCGGGG
CGAAAACTCTCAAGGATCTTACCGCTGTTGAGATCCAGTTCGATGTAACCCACTCGTGCACCCAACTGAT
CTTCAGCATCTTTTACTTTCACCAGCGTTTCTGGGTGAGCAAAAACAGGAAGGCAAAATGCCGCAAAAAA
GGGAATAAGGGCGACACGGAAATGTTGAATACTCAT
Features (pLannotate 1.2.2; 24 found; start..end, strand, type, name):
      1..105     -  promoter       AmpR promoter: bla
    158..586     -  rep_origin     f1 ori (sequence partly withheld): f1 bacteriophage origin of replication; arrow indicates direction of (+) strand synthesis
    591..746     -  CDS            lacZα (fragment): LacZα fragment of β-galactosidase; lacZ fragment
    748..867     +  CDS            B (fragment): PORTL_LAMBD - Experimental evidence at protein level: Swiss-Prot protein existence level 1. Forms the portal vertex of the capsid (PubMed:6228056, PubMed:6232391). This portal plays critical roles in head assembly, genome packaging, neck/tail attachment, and genome ejection (Probable). The portal protein multimerizes as a single ring-shaped homododecamer arranged around a central channel (PubMed:6232391). Binds to the terminase subunits to form the packaging machine (PubMed:7799432). From Escherichia phage lambda (Bacteriophage lambda).
   1444..1747    +  enhancer       CMV enhancer: human cytomegalovirus immediate early enhancer
   1749..2026    +  promoter       chicken β-actin promoter: No description available
   2027..3043    +  intron         chimeric intron: chimera between introns from chicken β-actin and rabbit β-globin
   3122..5695    +  CDS            Safb (fragment): SAFB1_MOUSE - Also known as Safb1. Experimental evidence at protein level: Swiss-Prot protein existence level 1. Binds to scaffold/matrix attachment region (S/MAR) DNA and forms a molecular assembly point to allow the formation of a 'transcriptosomal' complex (consisting of SR proteins and RNA polymerase II) coupling transcription and RNA processing (By similarity). Functions as an estrogen receptor corepressor and can also bind to the HSP27 promoter and decrease its transcription (By similarity). Thereby acts as a negative regulator of cell proliferation (By similarity). When associated with
   5747..5809    +  CDS            3xFLAG: three tandem FLAG® epitope tags, followed by an enterokinase cleavage site
   5828..5868    +  CDS            V5 tag (fragment): epitope tag from simian virus 5
   5899..6123    +  polyA_signal   bGH poly(A) signal: bovine growth hormone polyadenylation signal
   6251..6341    +  promoter       cat promoter: promoter of the E. coli cat gene encoding chloramphenicol acetyltransferase
   6389..6600    +  promoter       EF-1α core promoter: core promoter for human elongation factor EF-1α
   6613..6881    +  LTR            5' LTR (truncated): truncated 5' long terminal repeat (LTR) from human T-cell leukemia virus (HTLV) type 1
   6918..7943    +  CDS            HygR: hygromycin B phosphotransferase confers resistance to hygromycin
   7972..8093    +  polyA_signal   SV40 poly(A) signal: SV40 polyadenylation signal
   8111..8203    +  ncRNA          G-CSF SLDE: Accession: RF00183 - G-CSF factor stem-loop destabilising element (SLDE)
   8900..9367    +  CDS            B (fragment): PORTL_LAMBD - Experimental evidence at protein level: Swiss-Prot protein existence level 1. Forms the portal vertex of the capsid (PubMed:6228056, PubMed:6232391). This portal plays critical roles in head assembly, genome packaging, neck/tail attachment, and genome ejection (Probable). The portal protein multimerizes as a single ring-shaped homododecamer arranged around a central channel (PubMed:6232391). Binds to the terminase subunits to form the packaging machine (PubMed:7799432). From Escherichia phage lambda (Bacteriophage lambda).
   9403..9425    -  protein_bind   lac operator (fragment): The lac repressor binds to the lac operator to inhibit transcription in E. coli. This inhibition can be relieved by adding lactose or isopropyl-β-D-thiogalactopyranoside (IPTG). lac repressor encoded by lacI
   9429..9459    -  promoter       lac promoter: promoter for the E. coli lac operon
   9474..9495    -  protein_bind   CAP binding site: CAP binding activates transcription in the presence of cAMP. E. coli catabolite activator protein
   9508..9600    -  CDS            lacI (fragment): lac repressor; lacI; The lac repressor binds to the lac operator to inhibit transcription in E. coli. This inhibition can be relieved by adding lactose or isopropyl-β-D-thiogalactopyranoside (IPTG).
   9783..10371   -  rep_origin     ori: high-copy-number ColE1/pMB1/pBR322/pUC origin of replication
  10542..11402   -  CDS            AmpR: β-lactamase; bla; confers resistance to ampicillin, carbenicillin, and related antibiotics
