[The description below was written by a language model from this plasmid's Addgene catalogue record and pLannotate feature annotations shown in this document.]
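Description:
CAGGS-safb∆rrm-NLS-3XFLAG-V5 is an 11.4 kb mammalian expression plasmid that produces a deletion mutant of mouse SAFB (scaffold attachment factor B) lacking its RNA recognition motif, amino acids 428–506. The roughly 2.6 kb cDNA was inserted between the AvrII and NotI sites of a synthesized parental vector. It is propagated in E. coli through a high-copy ColE1/pUC-type origin with ampicillin selection (AmpR and its bla promoter). An f1 origin and remnants of a lacZα/lac promoter cloning region are also present. Two short fragments matching the bacteriophage lambda portal gene flank the mammalian cassettes; the record does not explain their role.

Expression is driven by the CAGGS promoter, annotated as the CMV immediate-early enhancer, the chicken β-actin promoter and a chimeric β-actin/β-globin intron, which together give strong constitutive transcription in many mammalian cell types. The Safb coding region is followed in frame by backbone-encoded 3xFLAG and V5 epitope tags at the C terminus and is terminated by a bGH polyadenylation signal. The construct name also indicates a nuclear localization signal, although this is not annotated separately in the feature table. A second cassette places the hygromycin resistance gene under an EF-1α core promoter joined to an HTLV-1 LTR fragment, with an SV40 poly(A) signal, allowing selection of stably transfected cells.

The dual tags support detection and immunoprecipitation of the mutant protein. The associated work concerns SAFB association with nascent RNAs and its effects on gene expression in mouse embryonic stem cells, so this construct presumably serves to test the contribution of the RRM to those activities.
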