Addgene plasmid #196093: CAGGS-safb∆rrm-NLS-3XFLAG-V5
Purpose: Expresses mouse SAFB lacking the rrm domain in mammalian cells. Contains a c-terminal 3xFlag tag and a c-terminal V5 tag
Depositing lab: Mauro Calabrese. Depositing organization: University of North Carolina at Chapel Hill. Publication: SAFB associates with nascent RNAs and can promote gene expression in mouse embryonic stem cells. Cherney R, Eberhard Q, Giri G, Mills C, Porrello A, Zhang Z, White D, Trotman JB, Herring L, Dominguez D, Calabrese M. RNA. 2023 Jul 19:rna.079569.122. doi: 10.1261/rna.079569.122. PubMed 37468167.
Backbone
  Vector backbone: Addgene Plasmid #196383
  Backbone manufacturer: Genewiz
  Total vector size (bp): 11402
  Modifications to backbone: Insertion of SAFB∆RRM cDNA in AvrII and NotI sites.
  Vector type: Mammalian Expression, Bacterial Expression
  Selectable markers: Hygromycin
Growth in bacteria
  Bacterial resistance: Ampicillin, 100 μg/mL
  Growth temperature: 37°C
  Growth strain: DH5alpha
  Copy number: Unknown
Gene/Insert
  Gene/Insert name: SAFB
  Species: M. musculus (mouse)
  Insert size (bp): 2610
  Mutation: Removed amino acids 428-506 (RRM) of mouse SAFB protein
  Entrez Gene: Safb (a.k.a. 3110021E02Rik, 5330423C17Rik, E130307D12, HAP, HET, SAF-B1, SAFB1)
  Promoter: CAGGS
  Tag / fusion protein: C-terminal 3xFLAG (C terminal on backbone); C-terminal V5 (C terminal on backbone)
  Cloning method: Restriction Enzyme; 5′ cloning site AvrII (not destroyed); 3′ cloning site NotI (not destroyed)
  Sequencing primers: 5′ GGCTCTAGAGCCTCTGCTAAC
Resource information
  A portion of this plasmid was derived from a plasmid made by: Azenta (Genewiz)
Terms and licenses: Academic/Nonprofit Terms; Industry Terms: Not Available to Industry
How to cite: CAGGS-safb∆rrm-NLS-3XFLAG-V5 was a gift from Mauro Calabrese (Addgene plasmid # 196093 ; http://n2t.net/addgene:196093 ; RRID:Addgene_196093)
